>Addgene plasmid #155618 | FZD8 | addgene full sequence | sequence record 376759 | Addgene NGS Result
GGCTCCGGTGCCCGTCAGTGGGCAGAGCGCACATCGCCCACAGTCCCCGAGAAGTTGGGGGGAGGGGTCG
GCAATTGAACCGGTGCCTAGAGAAGGTGGCGCGGGGTAAACTGGGAAAGTGATGTCGTGTACTGGCTCCG
CCTTTTTCCCGAGGGTGGGGGAGAACCGTATATAAGTGCAGTAGTCGCCGTGAACGTTCTTTTTCGCAAC
GGGTTTGCCGCCAGAACACAGGTAAGTGCCGTGTGTGGTTCCCGCGGGCCTGGCCTCTTTACGGGTTATG
GCCCTTGCGTGCCTTGAATTACTTCCACCTGGCTGCAGTACGTGATTCTTGATCCCGAGCTTCGGGTTGG
AAGTGGGTGGGAGAGTTCGAGGCCTTGCGCTTAAGGAGCCCCTTCGCCTCGTGCTTGAGTTGAGGCCTGG
CCTGGGCGCTGGGGCCGCCGCGTGCGAATCTGGTGGCACCTTCGCGCCTGTCTCGCTGCTTTCGATAAGT
CTCTAGCCATTTAAAATTTTTGATGACCTGCTGCGACGCTTTTTTTCTGGCAAGATAGTCTTGTAAATGC
GGGCCAAGATCTGCACACTGGTATTTCGGTTTTTGGGGCCGCGGGCGGCGACGGGGCCCGTGCGTCCCAG
CGCACATGTTCGGCGAGGCGGGGCCTGCGAGCGCGGCCACCGAGAATCGGACGGGGGTAGTCTCAAGCTG
GCCGGCCTGCTCTGGTGCCTGGCCTCGCGCCGCCGTGTATCGCCCCGCCCTGGGCGGCAAGGCTGGCCCG
GTCGGCACCAGTTGCGTGAGCGGAAAGATGGCCGCTTCCCGGCCCTGCTGCAGGGAGCTCAAAATGGAGG
ACGCGGCGCTCGGGAGAGCGGGCGGGTGAGTCACCCACACAAAGGAAAAGGGCCTTTCCGTCCTCAGCCG
TCGCTTCATGTGACTCCACGGAGTACCGGGCGCCGTCCAGGCACCTCGATTAGTTCTCGAGCTTTTGGAG
TACGTCGTCTTTAGGTTGGGGGGAGGGGTTTTATGCGATGGAGTTTCCCCACACTGAGTGGGTGGAGACT
GAAGTTAGGCCAGCTTGGCACTTGATGTAATTCTCCTTGGAATTTGCCCTTTTTGAGTTTGGATCTTGGT
TCATTCTCAAGCCTCAGACAGTGGTTCAAAGTTTTTTTCTTCCATTTCAGGTGTCGTGAGGAATTAGCTT
GGTACTAATACGACTCACTATAGGGAGACCCAAGCTGGCTAGGTAAGCTTGGTACCGAGCTCGGATCCAC
TAGTCCAGTGTGGTGGAATTCTGCAGATATCAACAAGTTTGTACAAAAAAGCAGAAGGGCCGTCAAGGCC
CACCATGGAGTGGGGTTACCTGTTGGAAGTGACCTCGCTGCTGGCCGCCTTGGCGCTGCTGCAGCGCTCT
AGCGGCGCTGCGGCCGCCTCGGCCAAGGAGCTGGCATGCCAAGAGATCACCGTGCCGCTGTGTAAGGGCA
TCGGCTACAACTACACCTACATGCCCAATCAGTTCAACCACGACACGCAAGACGAGGCGGGCCTGGAGGT
GCACCAGTTCTGGCCGCTGGTGGAGATCCAGTGCTCGCCCGATCTCAAGTTCTTCCTGTGCAGCATGTAC
ACGCCCATCTGCCTAGAGGACTACAAGAAGCCGCTGCCGCCCTGCCGCTCGGTGTGCGAGCGCGCCAAGG
CCGGCTGCGCGCCGCTCATGCGCCAGTACGGCTTCGCCTGGCCCGACCGCATGCGCTGCGACCGGCTGCC
CGAGCAAGGCAACCCTGACACGCTGTGCATGGACTACAACCGCACCGACCTAACCACCGCCGCGCCCAGC
CCGCCGCGCCGCCTGCCGCCGCCGCCGCCCGGCGAGCAGCCGCCTTCGGGCAGCGGCCACGGCCGCCCGC
CGGGGGCCAGGCCCCCGCACCGCGGCGGCGGCAGGGGCGGTGGCGGCGGGGACGCGGCGGCGCCCCCAGC
TCGCGGCGGCGGCGGTGGCGGGAAGGCGCGGCCCCCTGGCGGCGGCGCGGCTCCCTGCGAGCCCGGGTGC
CAGTGCCGCGCGCCTATGGTGAGCGTGTCCAGCGAGCGCCACCCGCTCTACAACCGCGTCAAGACAGGCC
AGATCGCTAACTGCGCGCTGCCCTGCCACAACCCCTTTTTCAGCCAGGACGAGCGCGCCTTCACCGTCTT
CTGGATCGGCCTGTGGTCGGTGCTCTGCTTCGTGTCCACCTTCGCCACCGTCTCCACCTTCCTTATCGAC
ATGGAGCGCTTCAAGTACCCGGAGCGGCCCATTATCTTCCTCTCGGCCTGCTACCTCTTCGTGTCGGTGG
GCTACCTAGTGCGCCTGGTGGCGGGCCACGAGAAGGTGGCGTGCAGCGGTGGCGCGCCGGGCGCGGGGGG
CGCTGGGGGCGCGGGCGGCGCGGCGGCGGGCGCGGGCGCGGCGGGCGCGGGCGCGGGCGGCCCGGGCGGG
CGCGGCGAGTACGAGGAGCTGGGCGCGGTGGAGCAGCACGTGCGCTACGAGACCACCGGCCCCGCGCTGT
GCACCGTGGTCTTCTTGCTGGTCTACTTCTTCGGCATGGCCAGCTCCATCTGGTGGGTGATCTTGTCGCT
CACATGGTTCCTGGCGGCCGGTATGAAGTGGGGCAACGAAGCCATCGCCGGCTACTCGCAGTACTTCCAC
CTGGCCGCGTGGCTTGTGCCCAGCGTCAAGTCCATCGCGGTGCTGGCGCTCAGCTCGGTGGACGGCGACC
CGGTGGCGGGCATCTGCTACGTGGGCAACCAGAGCCTGGACAACCTGCGCGGCTTCGTGCTGGCGCCGCT
GGTCATCTACCTCTTCATCGGCACCATGTTCCTGCTGGCCGGCTTCGTGTCCCTCTTCCGCATCCGCTCG
GTCATCAAGCAACAGGACGGCCCCACCAAGACGCACAAGCTGGAGAAGCTGATGATCCGCCTGGGCCTGT
TCACCGTGCTCTACACCGTGCCCGCCGCGGTGGTGGTCGCCTGCCTCTTCTACGAGCAGCACAACCGCCC
GCGCTGGGAGGCCACGCACAACTGCCCGTGCCTGCGGGACCTGCAGCCCGACCAGGCACGCAGGCCCGAC
TACGCCGTCTTCATGCTCAAGTACTTCATGTGCCTAGTGGTGGGCATCACCTCGGGCGTGTGGGTCTGGT
CCGGCAAGACGCTGGAGTCCTGGCGCTCCCTGTGCACCCGCTGCTGCTGGGCCAGCAAGGGCGCCGCGGT
GGGCGGGGGCGCGGGCGCCACGGCCGCGGGGGGTGGCGGCGGGCCGGGGGGCGGCGGCGGCGGGGGACCC
GGCGGCGGCGGGGGGCCGGGCGGCGGCGGGGGCTCCCTCTACAGCGACGTCAGCACTGGCCTGACGTGGC
GGTCGGGCACGGCGAGCTCCGTGTCTTATCCAAAGCAGATGCCATTGTCCCAGGTCGGCCTCATGGGCCC
AGCTTTCTTGTACAAAGTGGTTGATATCCAGCACAGTGGCGGCCGCTCGAGTCTAGAGGGCCCGCGGTTC
GAAACCAGCGGAGGCGGCGGAAGCGGGGGAGGAGGCAGCGGCGGAGGCGGCAGCGGGGGCGGCGGAAGCG
CTACCGGTAAGCCTATCCCTAACCCTCTCCTCGGTCTCGATTCTACGCGTACCGGTATGGCTTCTAACTT
TACTCAGTTCGTTCTCGTCGACAATGGCGGAACTGGCGACGTGACTGTCGCCCCAAGCAACTTCGCTAAC
GGGGTCGCTGAATGGATCAGCTCTAACTCGCGATCACAGGCTTACAAAGTAACCTGTAGCGTTCGTCAGA
GCTCTGCGCAGAATCGCAAATACACCATCAAAGTCGAGGTGCCTAAAGTGGCAACCCAGACTGTTGGTGG
TGAAGAGCTTCCTGTAGCCGGATGGAGATCTTACTTAAATATGGAACTAACCATTCCAATTTTCGCCACG
AATTCCGACTGCGAGCTTATTGTTAAGGCAATGCAAGGTCTCCTAAAAGATGGAAACCCGATTCCCTCGG
CCATCGCGGCCAACTCCGGCATCTACGGAGGTGGAGGTGGATCTCGTACGGGTTAGTAATGAGTTTAAAC
CCGCTGATCAGCCTCGACTGTGCCTTCTAGTTGCCAGCCATCTGTTGTTTGCCCCTCCCCCGTGCCTTCC
TTGACCCTGGAAGGTGCCACTCCCACTGTCCTTTCCTAATAAAATGAGGAAATTGCATCGCATTGTCTGA
GTAGGTGTCATTCTATTCTGGGGGGTGGGGTGGGGCAGGACAGCAAGGGGGAGGATTGGGAAGACAATAG
CAGGCATGCTGGGGATGCGGTGGGCTCTATGGCTTCTGAGGCGGAAAGAACCAGCTGGGGCTCTAGGGGG
TATCCCC
[124 nt withheld, positions 4348-4471]
C
[91 nt withheld, positions 4473-4563]
AGGGTGATGGTTCACGTACCTAGAAGTTCCTATTCCGAAGTTCCTATTCTCTAGAAAGTATAGGAACTTC
CTTGGCCAAAAAGCCTGAACTCACCGCGACGTCTGTCGAGAAGTTTCTGATCGAAAAGTTCGACAGCGTC
TCCGACCTGATGCAGCTCTCGGAGGGCGAAGAATCTCGTGCTTTCAGCTTCGATGTAGGAGGGCGTGGAT
ATGTCCTGCGGGTAAATAGCTGCGCCGATGGTTTCTACAAAGATCGTTATGTTTATCGGCACTTTGCATC
GGCCGCGCTCCCGATTCCGGAAGTGCTTGACATTGGGGAATTCAGCGAGAGCCTGACCTATTGCATCTCC
CGCCGTGCACAGGGTGTCACGTTGCAAGACCTGCCTGAAACCGAACTGCCCGCTGTTCTGCAGCCGGTCG
CGGAGGCCATGGATGCGATCGCTGCGGCCGATCTTAGCCAGACGAGCGGGTTCGGCCCATTCGGACCGCA
AGGAATCGGTCAATACACTACATGGCGTGATTTCATATGCGCGATTGCTGATCCCCATGTGTATCACTGG
CAAACTGTGATGGACGACACCGTCAGTGCGTCCGTCGCGCAGGCTCTCGATGAGCTGATGCTTTGGGCCG
AGGACTGCCCCGAAGTCCGGCACCTCGTGCACGCGGATTTCGGCTCCAACAATGTCCTGACGGACAATGG
CCGCATAACAGCGGTCATTGACTGGAGCGAGGCGATGTTCGGGGATTCCCAATACGAGGTCGCCAACATC
TTCTTCTGGAGGCCGTGGTTGGCTTGTATGGAGCAGCAGACGCGCTACTTCGAGCGGAGGCATCCGGAGC
TTGCAGGATCGCCGCGGCTCCGGGCGTATATGCTCCGCATTGGTCTTGACCAACTCTATCAGAGCTTGGT
TGACGGCAATTTCGATGATGCAGCTTGGGCGCAGGGTCGATGCGACGCAATCGTCCGATCCGGAGCCGGG
ACTGTCGGGCGTACACAAATCGCCCGCAGAAGCGCGGCCGTCTGGACCGATGGCTGTGTAGAAGTACTCG
CCGATAGTGGAAACCGACGCCCCAGCACTCGTCCGAGGGCAAAGGAATAGCACGTACTACGAGATTTCGA
TTCCACCGCCGCCTTCTATGAAAGGTTGGGCTTCGGAATCGTTTTCCGGGACGCCGGCTGGATGATCCTC
CAGCGCGGGGATCTCATGCTGGAGTTCTTCGCCCACCCCAACTTGTTTATTGCAGCTTATAATGGTTACA
AATAAAGCAATAGCATCACAAATTTCACAAATAAAGCATTTTTTTCACTGCATTCTAGTTGTGGTTTGTC
CAAACTCATCAATGTATCTTATCATGTCTGTATACCGTCGACCTCTAGCTAGAGCTTGGCGTAATCATGG
TCATAGCTGTTTCCTGTGTGAAATTGTTATCCGCTCACAATTCCACACAACATACGAGCCGGAAGCATAA
AGTGTAAAGCCTGGGGTGCCTAATGAGTGAGCTAACTCACATTAATTGCGTTGCGCTCACTGCCCGCTTT
CCAGTCGGGAAACCTGTCGTGCCAGCTGCATTAATGAATCGGCCAACGCGCGGGGAGAGGCGGTTTGCGT
ATTGGGCGCTCTTCCGCTTCCTCGCTCACTGACTCGCTGCGCTCGGTCGTTCGGCTGCGGCGAGCGGTAT
CAGCTCACTCAAAGGCGGTAATACGGTTATCCACAGAATCAGGGGATAACGCAGGAAAGAACATGTGAGC
AAAAGGCCAGCAAAAGGCCAGGAACCGTAAAAAGGCCGCGTTGCTGGCGTTTTTCCATAGGCTCCGCCCC
CCTGACGAGCATCACAAAAATCGACGCTCAAGTCAGAGGTGGCGAAACCCGACAGGACTATAAAGATACC
AGGCGTTTCCCCCTGGAAGCTCCCTCGTGCGCTCTCCTGTTCCGACCCTGCCGCTTACCGGATACCTGTC
CGCCTTTCTCCCTTCGGGAAGCGTGGCGCTTTCTCATAGCTCACGCTGTAGGTATCTCAGTTCGGTGTAG
GTCGTTCGCTCCAAGCTGGGCTGTGTGCACGAACCCCCCGTTCAGCCCGACCGCTGCGCCTTATCCGGTA
ACTATCGTCTTGAGTCCAACCCGGTAAGACACGACTTATCGCCACTGGCAGCAGCCACTGGTAACAGGAT
TAGCAGAGCGAGGTATGTAGGCGGTGCTACAGAGTTCTTGAAGTGGTGGCCTAACTACGGCTACACTAGA
AGAACAGTATTTGGTATCTGCGCTCTGCTGAAGCCAGTTACCTTCGGAAAAAGAGTTGGTAGCTCTTGAT
CCGGCAAACAAACCACCGCTGGTAGCGGTGGTTTTTTTGTTTGCAAGCAGCAGATTACGCGCAGAAAAAA
AGGATCTCAAGAAGATCCTTTGATCTTTTCTACGGGGTCTGACGCTCAGTGGAACGAAAACTCACGTTAA
GGGATTTTGGTCATGAGATTATCAAAAAGGATCTTCACCTAGATCCTTTTAAATTAAAAATGAAGTTTTA
AATCAATCTAAAGTATATATGAGTAAACTTGGTCTGACAGTTACCAATGCTTAATCAGTGAGGCACCTAT
CTCAGCGATCTGTCTATTTCGTTCATCCATAGTTGCCTGACTCCCCGTCGTGTAGATAACTACGATACGG
GAGGGCTTACCATCTGGCCCCAGTGCTGCAATGATACCGCGAGACCCACGCTCACCGGCTCCAGATTTAT
CAGCAATAAACCAGCCAGCCGGAAGGGCCGAGCGCAGAAGTGGTCCTGCAACTTTATCCGCCTCCATCCA
GTCTATTAATTGTTGCCGGGAAGCTAGAGTAAGTAGTTCGCCAGTTAATAGTTTGCGCAACGTTGTTGCC
ATTGCTACAGGCATCGTGGTGTCACGCTCGTCGTTTGGTATGGCTTCATTCAGCTCCGGTTCCCAACGAT
CAAGGCGAGTTACATGATCCCCCATGTTGTGCAAAAAAGCGGTTAGCTCCTTCGGTCCTCCGATCGTTGT
CAGAAGTAAGTTGGCCGCAGTGTTATCACTCATGGTTATGGCAGCACTGCATAATTCTCTTACTGTCATG
CCATCCGTAAGATGCTTTTCTGTGACTGGTGAGTACTCAACCAAGTCATTCTGAGAATAGTGTATGCGGC
GACCGAGTTGCTCTTGCCCGGCGTCAATACGGGATAATACCGCGCCACATAGCAGAACTTTAAAAGTGCT
CATCATTGGAAAACGTTCTTCGGGGCGAAAACTCTCAAGGATCTTACCGCTGTTGAGATCCAGTTCGATG
TAACCCACTCGTGCACCCAACTGATCTTCAGCATCTTTTACTTTCACCAGCGTTTCTGGGTGAGCAAAAA
CAGGAAGGCAAAATGCCGCAAAAAAGGGAATAAGGGCGACACGGAAATGTTGAATACTCATACTCTTCCT
TTTTCAATATTATTGAAGCATTTATCAGGGTTATTGTCTCATGAGCGGATACATATTTGAATGTATTTAG
AAAAATAAACAAATAGGGGTTCCGCGCACATTTCCCCGAAAAGTGCCACCTGACGTCGACGGATCGGGAG
ATCTCCCGATCCCCTATGGTGCACTCTCAGTACAATCTGCTCTGATGCCGCATAGTTAAGCCAGTATCTG
CTCCCTGCTTGTGTGTTGGAGGTCGCTGAGTAGTGCGCGAGCAAAATTTAAGCTACAACAAGGCAAGGCT
TGACCGACAATTGCATGAAGAATCTGCTTAGGGTTAGGCGTTTTGCGCTGCTTCGCGATGTACGGGCCAG
ATATACGCGTTGACATTGATTATTGACTAGGCTTTTGCAAAAAGCTTTGCAAAGATGGATAAAGTTTTAA
ACAGAGAGGAATCTTTGCAGCTAATGGACCTTCTAGGTCTTGAAAGGAGTGGGAATT
Features (pLannotate 1.2.2; 24 found; start..end, strand, type, name):
      1..1179    +  promoter       EF-1α promoter: strong constitutive promoter for human elongation factor EF-1α
   1196..1214    +  promoter       T7 promoter: promoter for bacteriophage T7 RNA polymerase
   1294..1314    +  protein_bind   attB1: mutant version of attB; core recombination site for the Gateway® BP reaction BP Clonase™
   1335..3416    +  CDS            FZD8: FZD8_HUMAN - Experimental evidence at protein level: Swiss-Prot protein existence level 1. Receptor for Wnt proteins. Component of the Wnt-Fzd-LRP5-LRP6 complex that triggers beta-catenin signaling through inducing aggregation of receptor-ligand complexes into ribosome-sized signalosomes. The beta-catenin canonical signaling pathway leads to the activation of disheveled proteins, inhibition of GSK-3 kinase, nuclear accumulation of beta-catenin and activation of Wnt target genes. A second signaling pathway involving PKC and calcium fluxes has been seen for some family members, but it is not yet
   3430..3450    -  protein_bind   attB2: mutant version of attB; core recombination site for the Gateway® BP reaction BP Clonase™
   3576..3617    +  CDS            V5 tag: epitope tag from simian virus 5
   3630..4016    +  CDS            MS2: bacteriophage MS2 coat protein binds to a specific stem-loop structure in the viral RNA (Peabody, 1993)
   4078..4302    +  polyA_signal   bGH poly(A) signal: bovine growth hormone polyadenylation signal
   4306..4327    +  promoter       SV40 promoter (fragment): SV40 enhancer and early promoter
   4348..4581    +  rep_origin     f1 ori (fragment) (sequence partly withheld): f1 bacteriophage origin of replication; arrow indicates direction of (+) strand synthesis
   4586..4633    +  protein_bind   FRT: FLP-mediated recombination occurs in the 8-bp core sequence TCTAGAAA (Turan and Bode, 2011). FLP recombinase from the Saccharomyces cerevisiae 2μ plasmid
   4641..5663    +  CDS            HygR: aminoglycoside phosphotransferase from E. coli; aph(4)-Ia; confers resistance to hygromycin
   5673..5798    +  CDS            ble (fragment): BLE_KLEPN - Experimental evidence at protein level: Swiss-Prot protein existence level 1. Binding protein with a strong affinity to the bleomycin family of antibiotics. Binds to CL990; an antimitotic-antibiotic compound. From Klebsiella pneumoniae.
   5793..5914    +  polyA_signal   SV40 poly(A) signal: SV40 polyadenylation signal
   5987..6003    -  protein_bind   lac operator: The lac repressor binds to the lac operator to inhibit transcription in E. coli. This inhibition can be relieved by adding lactose or isopropyl-β-D-thiogalactopyranoside (IPTG). lac repressor encoded by lacI
   6011..6041    -  promoter       lac promoter: promoter for the E. coli lac operon
   6056..6077    -  protein_bind   CAP binding site: CAP binding activates transcription in the presence of cAMP. E. coli catabolite activator protein
   6090..6182    -  CDS            lacI (fragment): lac repressor; lacI; The lac repressor binds to the lac operator to inhibit transcription in E. coli. This inhibition can be relieved by adding lactose or isopropyl-β-D-thiogalactopyranoside (IPTG).
   6365..6953    -  rep_origin     ori: high-copy-number ColE1/pMB1/pBR322/pUC origin of replication
   7124..7984    -  CDS            AmpR: β-lactamase; bla; confers resistance to ampicillin, carbenicillin, and related antibiotics
   7985..8089    -  promoter       AmpR promoter: bla
   8148..8200    -  misc_feature   bom (fragment): basis of mobility region from pBR322
   8355..8373    +  enhancer       CMV enhancer (fragment): human cytomegalovirus immediate early enhancer
   8398..8464    +  CDS            small t antigen (fragment): SV40 (simian virus 40) small t antigen
