[The description below was written by a language model from this plasmid's Addgene catalogue record and pLannotate feature annotations shown in this document.]
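Description:
FZD8 is a mammalian expression plasmid built on the Gateway destination backbone E2.pEF5-DEST-FL-V5-MCP, carrying the human FZD8 open reading frame (a Frizzled-family Wnt receptor; 2,082 bp, no mutations recorded). The ORF was introduced by Gateway recombination and sits between attB1 and attB2 sites downstream of the strong constitutive EF-1α promoter, with a T7 promoter lying between EF-1α and the insert. Downstream of attB2, the backbone supplies a V5 epitope tag followed by the bacteriophage MS2 coat protein (MCP), so the recorded product is FZD8 with a C-terminal V5-MCP fusion; transcription ends at a bovine growth hormone polyadenylation signal. In bacteria the plasmid is maintained at high copy through a ColE1/pUC-type origin and selected with ampicillin via the β-lactamase gene.

The MCP moiety binds MS2 RNA stem-loops, which is the basis of a tethered function assay: the fusion protein is recruited to a reporter transcript bearing MS2 hairpins, and changes in reporter output reveal whether the tethered protein influences mRNA stability or translation. The recorded purpose is use in an RNA-binding-protein tethering screen, and the V5 tag allows the fusion to be detected.

The annotated sequence also shows an FRT site immediately upstream of a hygromycin resistance coding sequence and an SV40 poly(A) signal. No full promoter is annotated in front of HygR, an arrangement typical of FLP-mediated integration into a genomic FRT landing site, although the record does not state that this plasmid is used that way. Several remaining annotations (f1 ori, SV40 promoter, ble, lacI, CMV enhancer, small t antigen) are only fragments, likely backbone remnants. The sequenced record is 8,470 nt, shorter than the sum of the listed backbone and insert sizes, as expected when the Gateway cassette is replaced.
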