Addgene plasmid #155618: FZD8
Purpose: For use in RBP tethering screen
Depositing lab: Eugene Yeo. Depositing organization: University of California, San Diego (UCSD). Publication: Large-scale tethered function assays identify factors that regulate mRNA stability and translation. Luo EC, Nathanson JL, Tan FE, Schwartz JL, Schmok JC, Shankar A, Markmiller S, Yee BA, Sathe S, Pratt GA, Scaletta DB, Ha Y, Hill DE, Aigner S, Yeo GW. Nat Struct Mol Biol. 2020 Oct;27(10):989-1000. doi: 10.1038/s41594-020-0477-6. Epub 2020 Aug 17. PubMed 32807991.
Backbone
  Vector backbone: E2.pEF5-DEST-FL-V5-MCP
  Backbone size w/o insert (bp): 7357
  Vector type: Mammalian Expression
Growth in bacteria
  Bacterial resistance: Ampicillin, 100 μg/mL
  Growth temperature: 37°C
  Growth strain: DH5alpha
  Copy number: High Copy
Gene/Insert
  Gene/Insert name: FZD8 (alt name: Accession: BC111845)
  Species: H. sapiens (human)
  Insert size (bp): 2082
  Mutation: none
  Entrez Gene: FZD8 (a.k.a. FZ-8, hFZ8)
  Promoter: EF-1a
  Tag / fusion protein: V5-MCP (C terminal on backbone)
  Cloning method: Gateway Cloning
  Sequencing primers: 5′ TAATACGACTCACTATAGGG; 3′ gctcgagtctagagggc
Resource information
  A portion of this plasmid was derived from a plasmid made by: DNASU Plasmid Repository Center for Personalized Diagnostics Biodesign Institute
Terms and licenses: Academic/Nonprofit Terms; Industry Terms: Not Available to Industry
How to cite: FZD8 was a gift from Eugene Yeo (Addgene plasmid # 155618 ; http://n2t.net/addgene:155618 ; RRID:Addgene_155618)
