>Addgene plasmid #155618 | FZD8 | depositor partial sequence | sequence record 301022 | Insert Sequence
ATGGAGTGGGGTTACCTGTTGGAAGTGACCTCGCTGCTGGCCGCCTTGGCGCTGCTGCAGCGCTCTAGCG
GCGCTGCGGCCGCCTCGGCCAAGGAGCTGGCATGCCAAGAGATCACCGTGCCGCTGTGTAAGGGCATCGG
CTACAACTACACCTACATGCCCAATCAGTTCAACCACGACACGCAAGACGAGGCGGGCCTGGAGGTGCAC
CAGTTCTGGCCGCTGGTGGAGATCCAGTGCTCGCCCGATCTCAAGTTCTTCCTGTGCAGCATGTACACGC
CCATCTGCCTAGAGGACTACAAGAAGCCGCTGCCGCCCTGCCGCTCGGTGTGCGAGCGCGCCAAGGCCGG
CTGCGCGCCGCTCATGCGCCAGTACGGCTTCGCCTGGCCCGACCGCATGCGCTGCGACCGGCTGCCCGAG
CAAGGCAACCCTGACACGCTGTGCATGGACTACAACCGCACCGACCTAACCACCGCCGCGCCCAGCCCGC
CGCGCCGCCTGCCGCCGCCGCCGCCCGGCGAGCAGCCGCCTTCGGGCAGCGGCCACGGCCGCCCGCCGGG
GGCCAGGCCCCCGCACCGCGGCGGCGGCAGGGGCGGTGGCGGCGGGGACGCGGCGGCGCCCCCAGCTCGC
GGCGGCGGCGGTGGCGGGAAGGCGCGGCCCCCTGGCGGCGGCGCGGCTCCCTGCGAGCCCGGGTGCCAGT
GCCGCGCGCCTATGGTGAGCGTGTCCAGCGAGCGCCACCCGCTCTACAACCGCGTCAAGACAGGCCAGAT
CGCTAACTGCGCGCTGCCCTGCCACAACCCCTTTTTCAGCCAGGACGAGCGCGCCTTCACCGTCTTCTGG
ATCGGCCTGTGGTCGGTGCTCTGCTTCGTGTCCACCTTCGCCACCGTCTCCACCTTCCTTATCGACATGG
AGCGCTTCAAGTACCCGGAGCGGCCCATTATCTTCCTCTCGGCCTGCTACCTCTTCGTGTCGGTGGGCTA
CCTAGTGCGCCTGGTGGCGGGCCACGAGAAGGTGGCGTGCAGCGGTGGCGCGCCGGGCGCGGGGGGCGCT
GGGGGCGCGGGCGGCGCGGCGGCGGGCGCGGGCGCGGCGGGCGCGGGCGCGGGCGGCCCGGGCGGGCGCG
GCGAGTACGAGGAGCTGGGCGCGGTGGAGCAGCACGTGCGCTACGAGACCACCGGCCCCGCGCTGTGCAC
CGTGGTCTTCTTGCTGGTCTACTTCTTCGGCATGGCCAGCTCCATCTGGTGGGTGATCTTGTCGCTCACA
TGGTTCCTGGCGGCCGGTATGAAGTGGGGCAACGAAGCCATCGCCGGCTACTCGCAGTACTTCCACCTGG
CCGCGTGGCTTGTGCCCAGCGTCAAGTCCATCGCGGTGCTGGCGCTCAGCTCGGTGGACGGCGACCCGGT
GGCGGGCATCTGCTACGTGGGCAACCAGAGCCTGGACAACCTGCGCGGCTTCGTGCTGGCGCCGCTGGTC
ATCTACCTCTTCATCGGCACCATGTTCCTGCTGGCCGGCTTCGTGTCCCTCTTCCGCATCCGCTCGGTCA
TCAAGCAACAGGACGGCCCCACCAAGACGCACAAGCTGGAGAAGCTGATGATCCGCCTGGGCCTGTTCAC
CGTGCTCTACACCGTGCCCGCCGCGGTGGTGGTCGCCTGCCTCTTCTACGAGCAGCACAACCGCCCGCGC
TGGGAGGCCACGCACAACTGCCCGTGCCTGCGGGACCTGCAGCCCGACCAGGCACGCAGGCCCGACTACG
CCGTCTTCATGCTCAAGTACTTCATGTGCCTAGTGGTGGGCATCACCTCGGGCGTGTGGGTCTGGTCCGG
CAAGACGCTGGAGTCCTGGCGCTCCCTGTGCACCCGCTGCTGCTGGGCCAGCAAGGGCGCCGCGGTGGGC
GGGGGCGCGGGCGCCACGGCCGCGGGGGGTGGCGGCGGGCCGGGGGGCGGCGGCGGCGGGGGACCCGGCG
GCGGCGGGGGGCCGGGCGGCGGCGGGGGCTCCCTCTACAGCGACGTCAGCACTGGCCTGACGTGGCGGTC
GGGCACGGCGAGCTCCGTGTCTTATCCAAAGCAGATGCCATTGTCCCAGGTC
